Addgene plasmid #143105: TFORF1385
Purpose: Lentiviral vector for overexpressing transcription factor ORFs with unique 24-bp barcodes. Barcodes facilitate identification of transcription factors in pooled screens.
Depositing lab: Feng Zhang. Depositing organization: Broad Institute. Publication: A transcription factor atlas of directed differentiation. Joung J, Ma S, Tay T, Geiger-Schuller KR, Kirchgatterer PC, Verdine VK, Guo B, Arias-Garcia MA, Allen WE, Singh A, Kuksenko O, Abudayyeh OO, Gootenberg JS, Fu Z, Macrae RK, Buenrostro JD, Regev A, Zhang F. Cell. 2023 Jan 5;186(1):209-229.e26. doi: 10.1016/j.cell.2022.11.026. PubMed 36608654.
Backbone
  Vector backbone: pLX_TRC317
  Backbone manufacturer: Broad Institute Genetic Perturbation Platform
  Backbone size w/o insert (bp): 8264
  Vector type: Mammalian Expression, Lentiviral
  Selectable markers: Puromycin
Growth in bacteria
  Bacterial resistance: Ampicillin, 100 μg/mL
  Growth temperature: 30°C
  Growth strain: NEB Stable
  Copy number: High Copy
Gene/Insert
  Gene/Insert name: TMF1
  Species: H. sapiens (human)
  Entrez Gene: TMF1 (a.k.a. ARA160, TMF)
  Promoter: EF1a
  Cloning method: Unknown
  Sequencing primers: 5′ GGGTGGAGACTGAAGTTAGGCCAG; 3′ CACATAGCGTAAAAGGAGCAACATAG
Terms and licenses: Academic/Nonprofit Terms; Industry Terms: Not Available to Industry
Depositor comments: NM_007114,ENST00000398559 . The transcription factor ORF portion of this plasmid was synthesized by Genewiz. Please test multiple small colonies in case of plasmid recombination.
How to cite: TFORF1385 was a gift from Feng Zhang (Addgene plasmid # 143105 ; http://n2t.net/addgene:143105 ; RRID:Addgene_143105)
