[The description below was written by a language model from this plasmid's Addgene catalogue record and pLannotate feature annotations shown in this document.]
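Description:
TFORF1385 is a third-generation-style, self-inactivating lentiviral expression plasmid built on the pLX_TRC317 backbone. It carries the human TMF1 open reading frame (also known as ARA160 or TMF) as one member of a barcoded transcription factor ORF collection. In E. coli it replicates from a high-copy ColE1/pUC-type origin and is selected with ampicillin through the bla gene. An f1 origin and remnants of a lac/lacZα cloning region with T3 and T7 promoters are also present in the backbone. The depositor notes a risk of recombination, as is common for LTR-containing plasmids.

The viral genome is transcribed from an RSV promoter fused to a truncated HIV-1 5' LTR. This is followed by the Ψ packaging signal with a partial gag sequence, the Rev response element for Rev-dependent nuclear export, and a cPPT/CTS element. It ends in a ΔU3 3' LTR that inactivates LTR promoter activity after integration. Within this unit, an SV40 early promoter drives puromycin N-acetyltransferase for selection of transduced mammalian cells. Downstream, a separate EF-1α promoter drives the roughly 3.3 kb synthesized TMF1 coding sequence, and a WPRE after the ORF enhances transcript expression. The catalogue entry describes a unique 24-bp barcode that identifies the ORF, but the feature table does not annotate it, so its exact position is not stated. A short U6 promoter fragment lies between the ORF and the WPRE.

The construct is intended for constitutive TMF1 overexpression by lentiviral transduction. It is particularly suited to pooled screens, where barcode readout reveals which transcription factor each cell received, as in directed differentiation studies.
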