Features (pLannotate 1.2.2; 31 found; start..end, strand, type, name):
    342..361     +  misc_feature   cPPT/CTS (fragment): central polypurine tract and central termination sequence of HIV-1
    363..596     +  LTR            3' LTR (ΔU3): self-inactivating 3' long terminal repeat (LTR) from HIV-1
    674..795     +  polyA_signal   SV40 poly(A) signal: SV40 polyadenylation signal
    835..970     +  rep_origin     SV40 ori: SV40 origin of replication
    991..1009    -  promoter       T7 promoter: promoter for bacteriophage T7 RNA polymerase
   1017..1172    +  CDS            lacZα (fragment): LacZα fragment of β-galactosidase; lacZ fragment
   1177..1605    +  rep_origin     f1 ori (sequence partly withheld): f1 bacteriophage origin of replication; arrow indicates direction of (+) strand synthesis
   1658..1762    +  promoter       AmpR promoter: bla
   1763..2623    +  CDS            AmpR: β-lactamase; bla; confers resistance to ampicillin, carbenicillin, and related antibiotics
   2794..3382    +  rep_origin     ori: high-copy-number ColE1/pMB1/pBR322/pUC origin of replication
   3565..3657    +  CDS            lacI (fragment): lac repressor; lacI; The lac repressor binds to the lac operator to inhibit transcription in E. coli. This inhibition can be relieved by adding lactose or isopropyl-β-D-thiogalactopyranoside (IPTG).
   3670..3691    +  protein_bind   CAP binding site: CAP binding activates transcription in the presence of cAMP. E. coli catabolite activator protein
   3706..3736    +  promoter       lac promoter: promoter for the E. coli lac operon
   3740..3762    +  protein_bind   lac operator (fragment): The lac repressor binds to the lac operator to inhibit transcription in E. coli. This inhibition can be relieved by adding lactose or isopropyl-β-D-thiogalactopyranoside (IPTG). lac repressor encoded by lacI
   3805..3823    +  promoter       T3 promoter: promoter for bacteriophage T3 RNA polymerase
   3851..4077    +  promoter       RSV promoter: Rous sarcoma virus enhancer/promoter
   4078..4258    +  LTR            5' LTR (truncated): truncated 5' long terminal repeat (LTR) from HIV-1
   4305..4430    +  misc_feature   HIV-1 Ψ: packaging signal of human immunodeficiency virus type 1
   4414..4777    +  CDS            HIV-1 gag (fragment): gag protein from human immunodeficiency virus 1; gag
   4923..5156    +  misc_feature   RRE: The Rev response element (RRE) of HIV-1 allows for Rev-dependent mRNA export from the nucleus to the cytoplasm.
   5533..5559    +  CDS            Rev (fragment): human immunodeficiency virus 1 (HIV-1) Rev protein; rev; enhances nuclear export of unspliced and incompletely spliced viral mRNAs
   5566..5589    +  promoter       SV40 promoter (fragment): SV40 early promoter
   5590..5661    +  promoter       SV40 promoter (fragment): SV40 enhancer and early promoter
   5685..5820    +  rep_origin     SV40 ori: SV40 origin of replication
   5866..6462    +  CDS            PuroR (fragment): puromycin N-acetyltransferase; pac from Streptomyces; confers resistance to puromycin
   6511..6628    +  misc_feature   cPPT/CTS: central polypurine tract and central termination sequence of HIV-1
   6693..6759    +  CDS            small t antigen (fragment): SV40 (simian virus 40) small t antigen
   6766..7944    +  promoter       EF-1α promoter: strong constitutive promoter for human elongation factor EF-1α
   7961..11239   +  CDS            TMF1: TMF1_HUMAN - Also known as ARA160. Experimental evidence at protein level: Swiss-Prot protein existence level 1. Potential coactivator of the androgen receptor. Mediates STAT3 degradation. May play critical roles in two RAB6-dependent retrograde transport processes: one from endosomes to the Golgi and the other from the Golgi to the ER. This protein binds the HIV-1 TATA element and inhibits transcriptional activation by the TATA-binding protein (TBP). From Homo sapiens (Human).
  11255..11308   +  promoter       U6 promoter (fragment): RNA polymerase III promoter for human U6 snRNA
  11350..291     +  misc_feature   WPRE (across the origin): woodchuck hepatitis virus posttranscriptional regulatory element
>Addgene plasmid #143105 | TFORF1385 | addgene full sequence | sequence record 466907 | Addgene NGS Result
CTATTGCCACGGCGGAACTCATCGCCGCCTGCCTTGCCCGCTGCTGGACAGGGGCTCGGCTGTTGGGCAC
TGACAATTCCGTGGTGTTGTCGGGGAAATCATCGTCCTTTCCTTGGCTGCTCGCCTGTGTTGCCACCTGG
ATTCTGCGCGGGACGTCCTTCTGCTACGTCCCTTCGGCCCTCAATCCAGCGGACCTTCCTTCCCGCGGCC
TGCTGCCGGCTCTGCGGCCTCTTCCGCGTCTTCGCCTTCGCCCTCAGACGAGTCGGATCTCCCTTTGGGC
CGCCTCCCCGCGTCGACTTTAAGACCAATGACTTACAAGGCAGCTGTAGATCTTAGCCACTTTTTAAAAG
AAAAGGGGGGACTGGAAGGGCTAATTCACTCCCAACGAAGACAAGATCTGCTTTTTGCTTGTACTGGGTC
TCTCTGGTTAGACCAGATCTGAGCCTGGGAGCTCTCTGGCTAACTAGGGAACCCACTGCTTAAGCCTCAA
TAAAGCTTGCCTTGAGTGCTTCAAGTAGTGTGTGCCCGTCTGTTGTGTGACTCTGGTAACTAGAGATCCC
TCAGACCCTTTTAGTCAGTGTGGAAAATCTCTAGCAGTACGTATAGTAGTTCATGTCATCTTATTATTCA
GTATTTATAACTTGCAAAGAAATGAATATCAGAGAGTGAGAGGAACTTGTTTATTGCAGCTTATAATGGT
TACAAATAAAGCAATAGCATCACAAATTTCACAAATAAAGCATTTTTTTCACTGCATTCTAGTTGTGGTT
TGTCCAAACTCATCAATGTATCTTATCATGTCTGGCTCTAGCTATCCCGCCCCTAACTCCGCCCATCCCG
CCCCTAACTCCGCCCAGTTCCGCCCATTCTCCGCCCCATGGCTGACTAATTTTTTTTATTTATGCAGAGG
CCGAGGCCGCCTCGGCCTCTGAGCTATTCCAGAAGTAGTGAGGAGGCTTTTTTGGAGGCCTAGGGACGTA
CCCAATTCGCCCTATAGTGAGTCGTATTACGCGCGCTCACTGGCCGTCGTTTTACAACGTCGTGACTGGG
AAAACCCTGGCGTTACCCAACTTAATCGCCTTGCAGCACATCCCCCTTTCGCCAGCTGGCGTAATAGCGA
AGAGGCCCGCACCGATCGCCCTTCCCAACAGTTGCGCAGCCTGAATGGCGAATGGG
[124 nt withheld, positions 1177-1300]
C
[91 nt withheld, positions 1302-1392]
A
[49 nt withheld, positions 1394-1442]
CCTTTGACGTTGGAGTCCACGTTCTTT
[37 nt withheld, positions 1470-1506]
ACCCTATCTCGGTCTATTCTTTTGATTTATAAGGGATTTTGCCGATTTCGGCCTATTGGTTAAAAAATGA
GCTGATTTAACAAAAATTTAACGCGAATTTTAACAAAATATTAACGCTTACAATTTAGGTGGCACTTTTC
GGGGAAATGTGCGCGGAACCCCTATTTGTTTATTTTTCTAAATACATTCAAATATGTATCCGCTCATGAG
ACAATAACCCTGATAAATGCTTCAATAATATTGAAAAAGGAAGAGTATGAGTATTCAACATTTCCGTGTC
GCCCTTATTCCCTTTTTTGCGGCATTTTGCCTTCCTGTTTTTGCTCACCCAGAAACGCTGGTGAAAGTAA
AAGATGCTGAAGATCAGTTGGGTGCACGAGTGGGTTACATCGAACTGGATCTCAACAGCGGTAAGATCCT
TGAGAGTTTTCGCCCCGAAGAACGTTTTCCAATGATGAGCACTTTTAAAGTTCTGCTATGTGGCGCGGTA
TTATCCCGTATTGACGCCGGGCAAGAGCAACTCGGTCGCCGCATACACTATTCTCAGAATGACTTGGTTG
AGTACTCACCAGTCACAGAAAAGCATCTTACGGATGGCATGACAGTAAGAGAATTATGCAGTGCTGCCAT
AACCATGAGTGATAACACTGCGGCCAACTTACTTCTGACAACGATCGGAGGACCGAAGGAGCTAACCGCT
TTTTTGCACAACATGGGGGATCATGTAACTCGCCTTGATCGTTGGGAACCGGAGCTGAATGAAGCCATAC
CAAACGACGAGCGTGACACCACGATGCCTGTAGCAATGGCAACAACGTTGCGCAAACTATTAACTGGCGA
ACTACTTACTCTAGCTTCCCGGCAACAATTAATAGACTGGATGGAGGCGGATAAAGTTGCAGGACCACTT
CTGCGCTCGGCCCTTCCGGCTGGCTGGTTTATTGCTGATAAATCTGGAGCCGGTGAGCGTGGGTCTCGCG
GTATCATTGCAGCACTGGGGCCAGATGGTAAGCCCTCCCGTATCGTAGTTATCTACACGACGGGGAGTCA
GGCAACTATGGATGAACGAAATAGACAGATCGCTGAGATAGGTGCCTCACTGATTAAGCATTGGTAACTG
TCAGACCAAGTTTACTCATATATACTTTAGATTGATTTAAAACTTCATTTTTAATTTAAAAGGATCTAGG
TGAAGATCCTTTTTGATAATCTCATGACCAAAATCCCTTAACGTGAGTTTTCGTTCCACTGAGCGTCAGA
CCCCGTAGAAAAGATCAAAGGATCTTCTTGAGATCCTTTTTTTCTGCGCGTAATCTGCTGCTTGCAAACA
AAAAAACCACCGCTACCAGCGGTGGTTTGTTTGCCGGATCAAGAGCTACCAACTCTTTTTCCGAAGGTAA
CTGGCTTCAGCAGAGCGCAGATACCAAATACTGTTCTTCTAGTGTAGCCGTAGTTAGGCCACCACTTCAA
GAACTCTGTAGCACCGCCTACATACCTCGCTCTGCTAATCCTGTTACCAGTGGCTGCTGCCAGTGGCGAT
AAGTCGTGTCTTACCGGGTTGGACTCAAGACGATAGTTACCGGATAAGGCGCAGCGGTCGGGCTGAACGG
GGGGTTCGTGCACACAGCCCAGCTTGGAGCGAACGACCTACACCGAACTGAGATACCTACAGCGTGAGCT
ATGAGAAAGCGCCACGCTTCCCGAAGGGAGAAAGGCGGACAGGTATCCGGTAAGCGGCAGGGTCGGAACA
GGAGAGCGCACGAGGGAGCTTCCAGGGGGAAACGCCTGGTATCTTTATAGTCCTGTCGGGTTTCGCCACC
TCTGACTTGAGCGTCGATTTTTGTGATGCTCGTCAGGGGGGCGGAGCCTATGGAAAAACGCCAGCAACGC
GGCCTTTTTACGGTTCCTGGCCTTTTGCTGGCCTTTTGCTCACATGTTCTTTCCTGCGTTATCCCCTGAT
TCTGTGGATAACCGTATTACCGCCTTTGAGTGAGCTGATACCGCTCGCCGCAGCCGAACGACCGAGCGCA
GCGAGTCAGTGAGCGAGGAAGCGGAAGAGCGCCCAATACGCAAACCGCCTCTCCCCGCGCGTTGGCCGAT
TCATTAATGCAGCTGGCACGACAGGTTTCCCGACTGGAAAGCGGGCAGTGAGCGCAACGCAATTAATGTG
AGTTAGCTCACTCATTAGGCACCCCAGGCTTTACACTTTATGCTTCCGGCTCGTATGTTGTGTGGAATTG
TGAGCGGATAACAATTTCACACAGGAAACAGCTATGACCATGATTACGCCAAGCGCGCAATTAACCCTCA
CTAAAGGGAACAAAAGCTGGAGCTGCAAGCTTAATGTAGTCTTATGCAATACTCTTGTAGTCTTGCAACA
TGGTAACGATGAGTTAGCAACATGCCTTACAAGGAGAGAAAAAGCACCGTGCATGCCGATTGGTGGAAGT
AAGGTGGTACGATCGTGCCTTATTAGGAAGGCAACAGACGGGTCTGACATGGATTGGACGAACCACTGAA
TTGCCGCATTGCAGAGATATTGTATTTAAGTGCCTAGCTCGATACATAAACGGGTCTCTCTGGTTAGACC
AGATCTGAGCCTGGGAGCTCTCTGGCTAACTAGGGAACCCACTGCTTAAGCCTCAATAAAGCTTGCCTTG
AGTGCTTCAAGTAGTGTGTGCCCGTCTGTTGTGTGACTCTGGTAACTAGAGATCCCTCAGACCCTTTTAG
TCAGTGTGGAAAATCTCTAGCAGTGGCGCCCGAACAGGGACTTGAAAGCGAAAGGGAAACCAGAGGAGCT
CTCTCGACGCAGGACTCGGCTTGCTGAAGCGCGCACGGCAAGAGGCGAGGGGCGGCGACTGGTGAGTACG
CCAAAAATTTTGACTAGCGGAGGCTAGAAGGAGAGAGATGGGTGCGAGAGCGTCAGTATTAAGCGGGGGA
GAATTAGATCGCGATGGGAAAAAATTCGGTTAAGGCCAGGGGGAAAGAAAAAATATAAATTAAAACATAT
AGTATGGGCAAGCAGGGAGCTAGAACGATTCGCAGTTAATCCTGGCCTGTTAGAAACATCAGAAGGCTGT
AGACAAATACTGGGACAGCTACAACCATCCCTTCAGACAGGATCAGAAGAACTTAGATCATTATATAATA
CAGTAGCAACCCTCTATTGTGTGCATCAAAGGATAGAGATAAAAGACACCAAGGAAGCTTTAGACAAGAT
AGAGGAAGAGCAAAACAAAAGTAAGACCACCGCACAGCAAGCGGCCGCTGATCTTCAGACCTGGAGGAGG
AGATATGAGGGACAATTGGAGAAGTGAATTATATAAATATAAAGTAGTAAAAATTGAACCATTAGGAGTA
GCACCCACCAAGGCAAAGAGAAGAGTGGTGCAGAGAGAAAAAAGAGCAGTGGGAATAGGAGCTTTGTTCC
TTGGGTTCTTGGGAGCAGCAGGAAGCACTATGGGCGCAGCGTCAATGACGCTGACGGTACAGGCCAGACA
ATTATTGTCTGGTATAGTGCAGCAGCAGAACAATTTGCTGAGGGCTATTGAGGCGCAACAGCATCTGTTG
CAACTCACAGTCTGGGGCATCAAGCAGCTCCAGGCAAGAATCCTGGCTGTGGAAAGATACCTAAAGGATC
AACAGCTCCTGGGGATTTGGGGTTGCTCTGGAAAACTCATTTGCACCACTGCTGTGCCTTGGAATGCTAG
TTGGAGTAATAAATCTCTGGAACAGATTTGGAATCACACGACCTGGATGGAGTGGGACAGAGAAATTAAC
AATTACACAAGCTTAATACACTCCTTAATTGAAGAATCGCAAAACCAGCAAGAAAAGAATGAACAAGAAT
TATTGGAATTAGATAAATGGGCAAGTTTGTGGAATTGGTTTAACATAACAAATTGGCTGTGGTATATAAA
ATTATTCATAATGATAGTAGGAGGCTTGGTAGGTTTAAGAATAGTTTTTGCTGTACTTTCTATAGTGAAT
AGAGTTAGGCAGGGATATTCACCATTATCGTTTCAGACCCACCTCCCAACCCCGAGGGGACCCATGCATT
GCATCTCAATTAGTCAGCAACCAGGTGTGGAAAGTCCCCAGGCTCCCCAGCAGGCAGAAGTATGCAAAGC
ATGCGTCTCAATTAGTCAGCAACCATAGTCCCGCCCCTAACTCCGCCCATCCCGCCCCTAACTCCGCCCA
GTTCCGCCCATTCTCCGCCCCATGGCTGACTAATTTTTTTTATTTATGCAGAGGCCGAGGCCGCCTCGGC
CTCTGAGCTATTCCAGAAGTAGTGAGGAGGCTTTTTTGGAGGCCTAGGCTTTTGCAAAAAGCTTTCTAGA
GGTACCACCGGAGCTTACCATGACCGAGTACAAGCCCACGGTGCGCCTCGCCACCCGCGACGACGTCCCC
AGGGCCGTACGCACCCTCGCCGCCGCGTTCGCCGACTACCCCGCCACGCGCCACACCGTCGATCCGGACC
GCCACATCGAGCGGGTCACCGAGCTGCAAGAACTCTTCCTCACGCGCGTCGGGCTCGACATCGGCAAGGT
GTGGGTCGCGGACGACGGCGCCGCCGTGGCGGTCTGGACCACGCCGGAGAGCGTCGAAGCGGGGGCGGTG
TTCGCCGAGATCGGCCCGCGCATGGCCGAGTTGAGCGGTTCCCGGCTGGCCGCGCAGCAACAGATGGAAG
GCCTCCTGGCGCCGCACCGGCCCAAGGAGCCCGCGTGGTTCCTGGCCACCGTCGGCGTCTCGCCCGACCA
CCAGGGCAAGGGTCTGGGCAGCGCCGTCGTGCTCCCCGGAGTGGAGGCGGCCGAGCGCGCCGGGGTGCCC
GCCTTCCTGGAGACCTCCGCGCCCCGCAACCTCCCCTTCTACGAGCGGCTCGGCTTCACCGTCACCGCCG
ACGTCGAGGTGCCCGAAGGACCGCGCACCTGGTGCATGACCCGCAAGCCCGGTGCCAGTTAACGAATTCT
AGATCTTGAGACAAATGGCAGTATTCATCCACAATTTTAAAAGAAAAGGGGGGATTGGGGGGTACAGTGC
AGGGGAAAGAATAGTAGACATAATAGCAACAGACATACAAACTAAAGAATTACAAAAACAAATTACAAAA
ATTCAAAATTTTCGGGTTTATTACAGGGACAGCAGAGATCCACTTTGGCGCCGGCTCGAGGCCTGCAGGT
GCAAAGATGGATAAAGTTTTAAACAGAGAGGAATCTTTGCAGCTAATGGACCTTCTAGGTCTTGAAAGGA
GTGGGAATTGGCTCCGGTGCCCGTCAGTGGGCAGAGCGCACATCGCCCACAGTCCCCGAGAAGTTGGGGG
GAGGGGTCGGCAATTGAACCGGTGCCTAGAGAAGGTGGCGCGGGGTAAACTGGGAAAGTGATGTCGTGTA
CTGGCTCCGCCTTTTTCCCGAGGGTGGGGGAGAACCGTATATAAGTGCAGTAGTCGCCGTGAACGTTCTT
TTTCGCAACGGGTTTGCCGCCAGAACACAGGTAAGTGCCGTGTGTGGTTCCCGCGGGCCTGGCCTCTTTA
CGGGTTATGGCCCTTGCGTGCCTTGAATTACTTCCACCTGGCTGCAGTACGTGATTCTTGATCCCGAGCT
TCGGGTTGGAAGTGGGTGGGAGAGTTCGAGGCCTTGCGCTTAAGGAGCCCCTTCGCCTCGTGCTTGAGTT
GAGGCCTGGCCTGGGCGCTGGGGCCGCCGCGTGCGAATCTGGTGGCACCTTCGCGCCTGTCTCGCTGCTT
TCGATAAGTCTCTAGCCATTTAAAATTTTTGATGACCTGCTGCGACGCTTTTTTTCTGGCAAGATAGTCT
TGTAAATGCGGGCCAAGATCTGCACACTGGTATTTCGGTTTTTGGGGCCGCGGGCGGCGACGGGGCCCGT
GCGTCCCAGCGCACATGTTCGGCGAGGCGGGGCCTGCGAGCGCGGCCACCGAGAATCGGACGGGGGTAGT
CTCAAGCTGGCCGGCCTGCTCTGGTGCCTGGCCTCGCGCCGCCGTGTATCGCCCCGCCCTGGGCGGCAAG
GCTGGCCCGGTCGGCACCAGTTGCGTGAGCGGAAAGATGGCCGCTTCCCGGCCCTGCTGCAGGGAGCTCA
AAATGGAGGACGCGGCGCTCGGGAGAGCGGGCGGGTGAGTCACCCACACAAAGGAAAAGGGCCTTTCCGT
CCTCAGCCGTCGCTTCATGTGACTCCACGGAGTACCGGGCGCCGTCCAGGCACCTCGATTAGTTCTCGAG
CTTTTGGAGTACGTCGTCTTTAGGTTGGGGGGAGGGGTTTTATGCGATGGAGTTTCCCCACACTGAGTGG
GTGGAGACTGAAGTTAGGCCAGCTTGGCACTTGATGTAATTCTCCTTGGAATTTGCCCTTTTTGAGTTTG
GATCTTGGTTCATTCTCAAGCCTCAGACAGTGGTTCAAAGTTTTTTTCTTCCATTTCAGGTGTCGTGAGG
CTAGCACCGCCACCATGAGTTGGTTCAACGCCTCCCAGCTCTCCAGCTTCGCTAAGCAGGCCCTGTCCCA
GGCCCAGAAGTCTATTGACAGGGTTCTGGACATCCAGGAAGAGGAGCCGAGCATCTGGGCCGAGACCATT
CCGTATGGAGAGCCGGGAATAAGTTCCCCTGTCAGTGGAGGATGGGATACTTCAACCTGGGGGTTGAAAT
CAAACACTGAACCTCAGAGTCCACCAATAGCCTCTCCTAAAGCAATCACAAAGCCAGTTCGGAGGACTGT
GGTCGATGAATCTGAAAATTTCTTCAGTGCCTTTCTCTCGCCAACTGATGTCCAGACCATTCAGAAGAGT
CCAGTGGTATCAAAACCTCCAGCAAAATCACAACGACCAGAAGAAGAAGTGAAAAGCAGCTTACATGAAT
CCTTGCACATTGGCCAGTCAAGAACTCCTGAAACAACTGAATCACAAGTAAAAGACTCTTCTTTGTGTGT
TTCAGGGGAAACTCTGGCAGCAGGTACTTCATCACCTAAAACTGAAGGCAAGCACGAAGAAACTGTTAAT
AAAGAATCGGATATGAAGGTGCCAACTGTAAGTTTGAAAGTATCTGAAAGTGTAATTGATGTGAAAACAA
CTATGGAAAGTATATCTAATACGTCTACGCAGTCTCTCACAGCAGAAACAAAGGACATAGCTTTGGAACC
TAAGGAACAAAAACATGAAGACAGGCAGAGCAATACACCTTCTCCTCCTGTTAGTACCTTTTCATCAGGT
ACTTCTACCACCAGTGATATTGAAGTTTTAGATCATGAAAGTGTAATAAGTGAGAGCTCAGCGAGCTCGA
GACAAGAGACTACAGATTCAAAATCAAGTCTTCACTTGATGCAGACATCTTTTCAGCTTCTCTCTGCATC
TGCTTGTCCTGAATATAATCGTTTAGATGATTTCCAAAAACTCACTGAGAGTTGCTGTTCATCTGATGCT
TTTGAAAGAATAGACTCATTTAGTGTACAGTCATTAGATAGCCGGAGTGTAAGTGAAATCAATTCAGATG
ATGAATTGTCAGGCAAGGGATATGCTTTAGTGCCTATTATAGTTAATTCTTCAACTCCAAAGTCTAAAAC
AGTTGAATCTGCTGAAGGAAAATCTGAAGAAGTAAATGAAACATTAGTTATACCCACTGAGGAAGCAGAA
ATGGAAGAAAGTGGACGAAGTGCAACTCCTGTTAACTGTGAACAGCCTGATATCTTGGTTTCTTCCACAC
CAATAAATGAAGGACAGACTGTGTTAGACAAGGTGGCTGAGCAGTGTGAACCTGCTGAAAGTCAGCCAGA
AGCACTTTCTGAGAAGGAAGATGTTTGCAAGACAGTTGAATTTCTGAATGAAAAGCTGGAAAAAAGGGAG
GCTCAGTTATTATCTCTTAGTAAGGAAAAAGCACTTCTAGAAGAAGCTTTTGATAACCTGAAAGATGAAA
TGTTCAGAGTGAAAGAAGAAAGCAGTAGCATTTCTTCCTTGAAAGATGAGTTTACTCAAAGAATTGCAGA
AGCAGAAAAGAAAGTTCAACTAGCCTGCAAAGAGAGAGATGCTGCTAAAAAGGAAATCAAAAACATAAAA
GAAGAACTTGCCACTAGATTAAATAGTAGTGAAACTGCAGACCTTTTGAAAGAGAAAGATGAGCAGATCC
GAGGGTTAATGGAAGAAGGAGAAAAACTTTCAAAACAGCAGCTGCACAATTCTAACATCATCAAGAAATT
AAGAGCTAAAGACAAGGAGAATGAAAATATGGTTGCAAAGCTGAACAAAAAAGTTAAAGAGCTAGAAGAG
GAGTTGCAGCATTTGAAACAGGTCCTTGATGGCAAAGAAGAGGTTGAGAAACAACATAGAGAAAATATTA
AAAAACTAAATTCCATGGTAGAACGCCAAGAGAAAGATCTTGGCCGTCTTCAGGTAGACATGGATGAACT
TGAAGAAAAGAACCGAAGTATTCAGGCTGCCCTGGATAGTGCATACAAAGAACTTACTGATCTTCACAAA
GCCAATGCTGCAAAGGATAGTGAGGCACAGGAAGCTGCTCTGAGCCGTGAAATGAAAGCTAAAGAAGAAC
TTTCTGCAGCATTAGAGAAGGCCCAAGAAGAAGCCCGTCAGCAGCAAGAAACATTAGCCATTCAAGTGGG
GGACCTTAGGCTTGCATTGCAGCGTACAGAACAAGCGGCTGCCAGAAAGGAGGATTATTTACGCCATGAG
ATCGGTGAACTTCAGCAGAGACTCCAGGAAGCAGAGAATCGAAACCAGGAACTGAGTCAAAGTGTTTCAT
CAACAACAAGACCATTGCTTCGACAAATAGAAAATTTGCAAGCAACCCTGGGATCCCAGACATCGTCGTG
GGAGAAATTAGAGAAGAATCTTTCTGATAGGCTTGGTGAATCCCAGACCTTGCTGGCAGCAGCAGTTGAG
AGAGAACGTGCAGCTACAGAAGAACTCCTTGCTAACAAAATTCAGATGTCTTCCATGGAGTCACAGAATT
CTCTTTTAAGACAGGAAAACAGTAGATTTCAAGCCCAGCTAGAATCAGAGAAAAATAGGCTGTGTAAACT
GGAGGATGAGAACAATAGGTACCAGGTTGAATTGGAAAACCTAAAAGATGAATATGTAAGAACACTTGAA
GAGACGAGGAAAGAAAAGACATTGTTGAATAGTCAGTTAGAAATGGAAAGAATGAAAGTTGAACAAGAAA
GGAAGAAAGCCATTTTTACTCAAGAAACAATAAAAGAAAAGGAACGCAAGCCATTTTCTGTTTCTAGCAC
TCCCACCATGTCACGCTCAAGTTCAATAAGTGGTGTTGATATGGCAGGACTACAGACATCTTTTCTGTCT
CAGGATGAGTCTCATGATCACTCATTTGGACCAATGCCTATATCAGCAAATGGAAGCAATCTTTATGATG
CTGTAAGGATGGGAGCAGGATCAAGCATAATTGAAAACCTACAGTCTCAGCTAAAGCTAAGGGAAGGGGA
AATCACTCATTTACAGCTAGAAATTGGCAATCTAGAAAAAACTCGATCAATAATGGCTGAAGAACTAGTT
AAATTAACAAATCAAAATGATGAACTTGAAGAGAAGGTGAAGGAGATACCCAAACTTAGAACTCAGCTAA
GAGATTTGGATCAAAGGTACAACACTATTCTGCAGATGTATGGAGAAAAAGCAGAAGAGGCAGAAGAACT
TCGATTAGATCTCGAAGATGTAAAAAATATGTACAAAACTCAAATAGATGAACTTTTAAGACAAAGTCTC
AGTTAGTAATGAACTAGTCCGTAACTTGAAAGTATTTCGATTTCTTGGCTTTATATATCTTGTGGAAAGG
ACGAAACCTGACTTCGTACGATCCTGTTACGCGTTAAGTCGACAATCAACCTCTGGATTACAAAATTTGT
GAAAGATTGACTGGTATTCTTAACTATGTTGCTCCTTTTACGCTATGTGGATACGCTGCTTTAATGCCTT
TGTATCATGCTATTGCTTCCCGTATGGCTTTCATTTTCTCCTCCTTGTATAAATCCTGGTTGCTGTCTCT
TTATGAGGAGTTGTGGCCCGTTGTCAGGCAACGTGGCGTGGTGTGCACTGTGTTTGCTGACGCAACCCCC
ACTGGTTGGGGCATTGCCACCACCTGTCAGCTCCTTTCCGGGACTTTCGCTTTCCCCCTCC
